Addgene plasmid #193062: pFUW-tetO-mCh-Gfi1b
Purpose: doxycycline-inducible expression of mCherry fused to mouse Gfi1b in mammalian cells
Depositing lab: Filipe Pereira. Depositing organization: Center for Neuroscience and Cell Biology, University of Coimbra. Publication: GATA2 mitotic bookmarking is required for definitive haematopoiesis. Silverio-Alves R, Kurochkin I, Rydstrom A, Vazquez Echegaray C, Haider J, Nicholls M, Rode C, Thelaus L, Lindgren AY, Ferreira AG, Brandao R, Larsson J, de Bruijn MFTR, Martin-Gonzalez J, Pereira CF. Nat Commun. 2023 Aug 14;14(1):4645. doi: 10.1038/s41467-023-40391-x. PubMed 37580379.
Backbone
  Vector backbone: pFUW-tetO
  Vector type: Mammalian Expression, Lentiviral
Growth in bacteria
  Bacterial resistance: Ampicillin, 100 μg/mL
  Growth temperature: 37°C
  Growth strain: NEB Stable
  Copy number: High Copy
Gene/Insert
  Gene/Insert name: mCh-Gfi1b
  Species: M. musculus (mouse)
  Promoter: minimal CMV
  Cloning method: Restriction Enzyme; 5′ cloning site XbaI (unknown if destroyed); 3′ cloning site BstBI (unknown if destroyed)
  Sequencing primers: 5′ TCCACGCTGTTTTGA
Terms and licenses: Academic/Nonprofit Terms; Industry Terms: Not Available to Industry
How to cite: pFUW-tetO-mCh-Gfi1b was a gift from Filipe Pereira (Addgene plasmid # 193062 ; http://n2t.net/addgene:193062 ; RRID:Addgene_193062)
