[The description below was written by a language model from this plasmid's Addgene catalogue record and pLannotate feature annotations shown in this document.]
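Description:
pFUW-tetO-mCh-Gfi1b is a lentiviral transfer plasmid built on the pFUW-tetO backbone for doxycycline-inducible expression of an mCherry fusion to mouse Gfi1b in mammalian cells. It is maintained in E. coli through a high-copy ColE1/pUC-type origin with ampicillin resistance. The backbone also carries an f1 origin and a Zeocin/bleomycin resistance cassette (BleoR) driven by SV40 and EM7 promoters. This cassette lies outside the LTR-flanked region, so it would not be transferred with the packaged viral genome.

A CMV enhancer/promoter fused to a truncated HIV-1 5' LTR drives synthesis of the viral genomic RNA in packaging cells. It is followed by the Ψ packaging signal, the RRE for Rev-dependent nuclear export, and the cPPT/CTS. The payload sits downstream of a tetracycline response element with seven tetO copies joined to a minimal CMV promoter. Transcription therefore depends on a tetracycline-controlled transactivator supplied from another source, since none is annotated on this plasmid. The reading frame opens with a Discosoma-derived red fluorescent protein, which the automated annotation labels dTomato but the catalogue identifies as mCherry. It continues into Gfi1b, a transcriptional regulator of erythroid, megakaryocytic and wider haematopoietic differentiation. The annotation tool matched only a fragment of Gfi1b, so the table does not confirm the extent of the coding region. A WPRE follows the insert to enhance transcript expression, then the 3' LTR and a bGH polyadenylation signal.

The fluorescent fusion allows Gfi1b localisation to be followed in transduced cells, and the associated publication concerns mitotic bookmarking by haematopoietic transcription factors.
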