Features (pLannotate 1.2.2; 33 found; start..end, strand, type, name):
     27..406     +  enhancer       CMV enhancer: human cytomegalovirus immediate early enhancer
    407..606     +  promoter       CMV promoter: human cytomegalovirus (CMV) immediate early promoter
    624..804     +  LTR            5' LTR (truncated): truncated 5' long terminal repeat (LTR) from HIV-1
    851..976     +  misc_feature   HIV-1 Ψ: packaging signal of human immunodeficiency virus type 1
    960..1323    +  CDS            HIV-1 gag (fragment): gag protein from human immunodeficiency virus 1; gag
   1469..1702    +  misc_feature   RRE: The Rev response element (RRE) of HIV-1 allows for Rev-dependent mRNA export from the nucleus to the cytoplasm.
   2079..2179    +  CDS            Rev (fragment): human immunodeficiency virus 1 (HIV-1) Rev protein; rev; enhances nuclear export of unspliced and incompletely spliced viral mRNAs
   2229..2346    +  misc_feature   cPPT/CTS: central polypurine tract and central termination sequence of HIV-1
   2403..2673    +  protein_bind   tetracycline response element: contains seven copies of the tetracycline operator tetO tetracycline repressor TetR
   2684..2701    +  misc_feature   MCS (fragment): pUC18/19 multiple cloning site
   2706..2744    +  promoter       minimal CMV promoter: human cytomegalovirus (CMV) immediate early promoter
   2856..3557    +  CDS            dTomato: dTomato is a basic (constitutively fluorescent) orange fluorescent protein published in 2004, derived from Discosoma sp.. It is reported to be a somewhat slowly-maturing dimer with low acid sensitivity.
   3564..3842    +  CDS            Gfi1b (fragment): GFI1B_MOUSE - Experimental evidence at protein level: Swiss-Prot protein existence level 1. Essential proto-oncogenic transcriptional regulator necessary for development and differentiation of erythroid and megakaryocytic lineages. Component of a RCOR-GFI-KDM1A-HDAC complex that suppresses, via histone deacetylase (HDAC) recruitment, a number of genes implicated in multilineage blood cell development and controls hematopoietic differentiation. Transcriptional repressor or activator depending on both promoter and cell type context; represses promoter activity of SOCS1 and SOCS3 and thus, may re
   3952..3970    +  misc_feature   MCS (fragment): pBluescript multiple cloning site
   3970..4558    +  misc_feature   WPRE: woodchuck hepatitis virus posttranscriptional regulatory element
   4495..5076    +  CDS            nef (fragment): NEF_HV1H2 - Experimental evidence at protein level: Swiss-Prot protein existence level 1. Extracellular Nef protein targets CD4(+) T-lymphocytes for apoptosis by interacting with CXCR4 surface receptors. From Human immunodeficiency virus type 1 group M subtype B (isolate HXB2) (HIV-1).
   5083..5263    +  LTR            5' LTR (truncated): truncated 5' long terminal repeat (LTR) from HIV-1
   5295..5519    +  polyA_signal   bGH poly(A) signal: bovine growth hormone polyadenylation signal
   5523..5544    +  promoter       SV40 promoter (fragment): SV40 enhancer and early promoter
   5565..5993    +  rep_origin     f1 ori (sequence partly withheld): f1 bacteriophage origin of replication; arrow indicates direction of (+) strand synthesis
   6007..6336    +  promoter       SV40 promoter: SV40 enhancer and early promoter
   6384..6431    +  promoter       EM7 promoter: synthetic bacterial promoter&nbsp
   6450..6824    +  CDS            BleoR: antibiotic-binding protein; Sh ble from Streptoalloteichus hindustanus; confers resistance to bleomycin, phleomycin, and Zeocin™
   6834..6959    +  CDS            ble (fragment): BLE_KLEPN - Experimental evidence at protein level: Swiss-Prot protein existence level 1. Binding protein with a strong affinity to the bleomycin family of antibiotics. Binds to CL990; an antimitotic-antibiotic compound. From Klebsiella pneumoniae.
   6954..7075    +  polyA_signal   SV40 poly(A) signal: SV40 polyadenylation signal
   7148..7164    -  protein_bind   lac operator: The lac repressor binds to the lac operator to inhibit transcription in E. coli. This inhibition can be relieved by adding lactose or isopropyl-β-D-thiogalactopyranoside (IPTG). lac repressor encoded by lacI
   7172..7202    -  promoter       lac promoter: promoter for the E. coli lac operon
   7217..7238    -  protein_bind   CAP binding site: CAP binding activates transcription in the presence of cAMP. E. coli catabolite activator protein
   7251..7343    -  CDS            lacI (fragment): lac repressor; lacI; The lac repressor binds to the lac operator to inhibit transcription in E. coli. This inhibition can be relieved by adding lactose or isopropyl-β-D-thiogalactopyranoside (IPTG).
   7526..8114    -  rep_origin     ori: high-copy-number ColE1/pMB1/pBR322/pUC origin of replication
   8285..9145    -  CDS            AmpR: β-lactamase; bla; confers resistance to ampicillin, carbenicillin, and related antibiotics
   9146..9250    -  promoter       AmpR promoter: bla
   9309..9361    -  misc_feature   bom (fragment): basis of mobility region from pBR322
>Addgene plasmid #193062 | pFUW-tetO-mCh-Gfi1b | addgene full sequence | sequence record 382398 | Addgene NGS Result
CGATGTACGGGCCAGATATACGCGTTGACATTGATTATTGACTAGTTATTAATAGTAATCAATTACGGGG
TCATTAGTTCATAGCCCATATATGGAGTTCCGCGTTACATAACTTACGGTAAATGGCCCGCCTGGCTGAC
CGCCCAACGACCCCCGCCCATTGACGTCAATAATGACGTATGTTCCCATAGTAACGCCAATAGGGACTTT
CCATTGACGTCAATGGGTGGAGTATTTACGGTAAACTGCCCACTTGGCAGTACATCAAGTGTATCATATG
CCAAGTACGCCCCCTATTGACGTCAATGACGGTAAATGGCCCGCCTGGCATTATGCCCAGTACATGACCT
TATGGGACTTTCCTACTTGGCAGTACATCTACGTATTAGTCATCGCTATTACCATGGTGATGCGGTTTTG
GCAGTACATCAATGGGCGTGGATAGCGGTTTGACTCACGGGGATTTCCAAGTCTCCACCCCATTGACGTC
AATGGGAGTTTGTTTTGGCACCAAAATCAACGGGACTTTCCAAAATGTCGTAACAACTCCGCCCCATTGA
CGCAAATGGGCGGTAGGCGTGTACGGTGGGAGGTCTATATAAGCAGCGCGTTTTGCCTGTACTGGGTCTC
TCTGGTTAGACCAGATCTGAGCCTGGGAGCTCTCTGGCTAACTAGGGAACCCACTGCTTAAGCCTCAATA
AAGCTTGCCTTGAGTGCTTCAAGTAGTGTGTGCCCGTCTGTTGTGTGACTCTGGTAACTAGAGATCCCTC
AGACCCTTTTAGTCAGTGTGGAAAATCTCTAGCAGTGGCGCCCGAACAGGGACTTGAAAGCGAAAGGGAA
ACCAGAGGAGCTCTCTCGACGCAGGACTCGGCTTGCTGAAGCGCGCACGGCAAGAGGCGAGGGGCGGCGA
CTGGTGAGTACGCCAAAAATTTTGACTAGCGGAGGCTAGAAGGAGAGAGATGGGTGCGAGAGCGTCAGTA
TTAAGCGGGGGAGAATTAGATCGCGATGGGAAAAAATTCGGTTAAGGCCAGGGGGAAAGAAAAAATATAA
ATTAAAACATATAGTATGGGCAAGCAGGGAGCTAGAACGATTCGCAGTTAATCCTGGCCTGTTAGAAACA
TCAGAAGGCTGTAGACAAATACTGGGACAGCTACAACCATCCCTTCAGACAGGATCAGAAGAACTTAGAT
CATTATATAATACAGTAGCAACCCTCTATTGTGTGCATCAAAGGATAGAGATAAAAGACACCAAGGAAGC
TTTAGACAAGATAGAGGAAGAGCAAAACAAAAGTAAGACCACCGCACAGCAAGCGGCCGCTGATCTTCAG
ACCTGGAGGAGGAGATATGAGGGACAATTGGAGAAGTGAATTATATAAATATAAAGTAGTAAAAATTGAA
CCATTAGGAGTAGCACCCACCAAGGCAAAGAGAAGAGTGGTGCAGAGAGAAAAAAGAGCAGTGGGAATAG
GAGCTTTGTTCCTTGGGTTCTTGGGAGCAGCAGGAAGCACTATGGGCGCAGCGTCAATGACGCTGACGGT
ACAGGCCAGACAATTATTGTCTGGTATAGTGCAGCAGCAGAACAATTTGCTGAGGGCTATTGAGGCGCAA
CAGCATCTGTTGCAACTCACAGTCTGGGGCATCAAGCAGCTCCAGGCAAGAATCCTGGCTGTGGAAAGAT
ACCTAAAGGATCAACAGCTCCTGGGGATTTGGGGTTGCTCTGGAAAACTCATTTGCACCACTGCTGTGCC
TTGGAATGCTAGTTGGAGTAATAAATCTCTGGAACAGATTTGGAATCACACGACCTGGATGGAGTGGGAC
AGAGAAATTAACAATTACACAAGCTTAATACACTCCTTAATTGAAGAATCGCAAAACCAGCAAGAAAAGA
ATGAACAAGAATTATTGGAATTAGATAAATGGGCAAGTTTGTGGAATTGGTTTAACATAACAAATTGGCT
GTGGTATATAAAATTATTCATAATGATAGTAGGAGGCTTGGTAGGTTTAAGAATAGTTTTTGCTGTACTT
TCTATAGTGAATAGAGTTAGGCAGGGATATTCACCATTATCGTTTCAGACCCACCTCCCAACCCCGAGGG
GACCCGACAGGCCCGAAGGAATAGAAGAAGAAGGTGGAGAGAGAGACAGAGACAGATCCATTCGATTAGT
GAACGGATCGGCACTGCGTGCGCCAATTCTGCAGACAAATGGCAGTATTCATCCACAATTTTAAAAGAAA
AGGGGGGATTGGGGGGTACAGTGCAGGGGAAAGAATAGTAGACATAATAGCAACAGACATACAAACTAAA
GAATTACAAAAACAAATTACAAAAATTCAAAATTTTCGGGTTTATTACAGGGACAGCAGAGATCCAGTTT
GGTTAGATCTCGAGTTTACCACTCCCTATCAGTGATAGAGAAAAGTGAAAGTCGAGTTTACCACTCCCTA
TCAGTGATAGAGAAAAGTGAAAGTCGAGTTTACCACTCCCTATCAGTGATAGAGAAAAGTGAAAGTCGAG
TTTACCACTCCCTATCAGTGATAGAGAAAAGTGAAAGTCGAGTTTACCACTCCCTATCAGTGATAGAGAA
AAGTGAAAGTCGAGTTTACCACTCCCTATCAGTGATAGAGAAAAGTGAAAGTCGAGTTTACCACTCCCTA
TCAGTGATAGAGAAAAGTGAAAGTCGAGCTCGGTACCCGGGTCGAGGTAGGCGTGTACGGTGGGAGGCCT
ATATAAGCAGAGCTCGTTTAGTGAACCGTCAGATCGCCTGGAGACGCCATCCACGCTGTTTTGACCTCCA
TAGAAGACACCGGGACCGATCCAGCCTCCGCGGCCCCGAATTCACCGGTTCTAGAATGGTGAGCAAGGGC
GAGGAGGTCATCAAAGAGTTCATGCGCTTCAAGGTGCGCATGGAGGGCTCCATGAACGGCCACGAGTTCG
AGATCGAGGGCGAGGGCGAGGGCCGCCCCTACGAGGGCACCCAGACCGCCAAGCTGAAGGTGACCAAGGG
CGGCCCCCTGCCCTTCGCCTGGGACATCCTGTCCCCCCAGTTCATGTACGGCTCCAAGGCGTACGTGAAG
CACCCCGCCGACATCCCCGATTACAAGAAGCTGTCCTTCCCCGAGGGCTTCAAGTGGGAGCGCGTGATGA
ACTTCGAGGACGGCGGTCTGGTGACCGTGACCCAGGACTCCTCCCTGCAGGACGGCACGCTGATCTACAA
GGTGAAGATGCGCGGCACCAACTTCCCCCCCGACGGCCCCGTAATGCAGAAGAAGACCATGGGCTGGGAG
GCCTCCACCGAGCGCCTGTACCCCCGCGACGGCGTGCTGAAGGGCGAGATCCACCAGGCCCTGAAGCTGA
AGGACGGCGGCCACTACCTGGTGGAGTTCAAGACCATCTACATGGCCAAGAAGCCCGTGCAACTGCCCGG
CTACTACTACGTGGACACCAAGCTGGACATCACCTCCCACAACGAGGACTACACCATCGTGGAACAGTAC
GAGCGCTCCGAGGGCCGCCACCACCTGTTCCTGTACGGCATGGACGAGCTGTACAAGTTCGAACCACGGT
CCTTTCTAGTGAAGAGTAAGAAGGCACACACTTACCACCAGCCCCGGGCACAGGGTGATGAGCTGGTCTG
GCCTCCTGCTGTAATTCCTGTGGCAAAAGAGCATAGCCAGAGTGCCAGCCCTCTTCTCAGCACACCGCTT
CCAAGCCAGACCTTGGACTGGAACACAATCAAACAGGAGCGGGAGMYRYWSMKGWRNNAGARSCYYCMCA
AGNTGSCMKSWGYGTGGGAAAGCCTTCAGCCAGAGCTCCAACCTCATCACCCACAGCCGCAAGCACACAG
GCTTCAAGCCGTTCAGCTGTGAGCTGTGCACCAAGGGCTTCCAGCGCAAGGTGGACCTGCGACGTCACCG
TGAGAGTCAACACAATCTCAAGTGATTCGAAGATATCAAGCTTATCGATAATCAACCTCTGGATTACAAA
ATTTGTGAAAGATTGACTGGTATTCTTAACTATGTTGCTCCTTTTACGCTATGTGGATACGCTGCTTTAA
TGCCTTTGTATCATGCTATTGCTTCCCGTATGGCTTTCATTTTCTCCTCCTTGTATAAATCCTGGTTGCT
GTCTCTTTATGAGGAGTTGTGGCCCGTTGTCAGGCAACGTGGCGTGGTGTGCACTGTGTTTGCTGACGCA
ACCCCCACTGGTTGGGGCATTGCCACCACCTGTCAGCTCCTTTCCGGGACTTTCGCTTTCCCCCTCCCTA
TTGCCACGGCGGAACTCATCGCCGCCTGCCTTGCCCGCTGCTGGACAGGGGCTCGGCTGTTGGGCACTGA
CAATTCCGTGGTGTTGTCGGGGAAATCATCGTCCTTTCCTTGGCTGCTCGCCTGTGTTGCCACCTGGATT
CTGCGCGGGACGTCCTTCTGCTACGTCCCTTCGGCCCTCAATCCAGCGGACCTTCCTTCCCGCGGCCTGC
TGCCGGCTCTGCGGCCTCTTCCGCGTCTTCGCCTTCGCCCTCAGACGAGTCGGATCTCCCTTTGGGCCGC
CTCCCCGCATCGATACCGTCGACCTCGAGACCTAGAAAAACATGGAGCAATCACAAGTAGCAATACAGCA
GCTACCAATGCTGATTGTGCCTGGCTAGAAGCACAAGAGGAGGAGGAGGTGGGTTTTCCAGTCACACCTC
AGGTACCTTTAAGACCAATGACTTACAAGGCAGCTGTAGATCTTAGCCACTTTTTAAAAGAAAAGGGGGG
ACTGGAAGGGCTAATTCACTCCCAACGAAGACAAGATATCCTTGATCTGTGGATCTACCACACACAAGGC
TACTTCCCTGATTGGCAGAACTACACACCAGGGCCAGGGATCAGATATCCACTGACCTTTGGATGGTGCT
ACAAGCTAGTACCAGTTGAGCAAGAGAAGGTAGAAGAAGCCAATGAAGGAGAGAACACCCGCTTGTTACA
CCCTGTGAGCCTGCATGGGATGGATGACCCGGAGAGAGAAGTATTAGAGTGGAGGTTTGACAGCCGCCTA
GCATTTCATCACATGGCCCGAGAGCTGCATCCGGACTGTACTGGGTCTCTCTGGTTAGACCAGATCTGAG
CCTGGGAGCTCTCTGGCTAACTAGGGAACCCACTGCTTAAGCCTCAATAAAGCTTGCCTTGAGTGCTTCA
AGTAGTGTGTGCCCGTCTGTTGTGTGACTCTGGTAACTAGAGATCCCTCAGACCCTTTTAGTCAGTGTGG
AAAATCTCTAGCAGGGCCCGTTTAAACCCGCTGATCAGCCTCGACTGTGCCTTCTAGTTGCCAGCCATCT
GTTGTTTGCCCCTCCCCCGTGCCTTCCTTGACCCTGGAAGGTGCCACTCCCACTGTCCTTTCCTAATAAA
ATGAGGAAATTGCATCGCATTGTCTGAGTAGGTGTCATTCTATTCTGGGGGGTGGGGTGGGGCAGGACAG
CAAGGGGGAGGATTGGGAAGACAATAGCAGGCATGCTGGGGATGCGGTGGGCTCTATGGCTTCTGAGGCG
GAAAGAACCAGCTGGGGCTCTAGGGGGTATCCCC
[124 nt withheld, positions 5565-5688]
C
[91 nt withheld, positions 5690-5780]
A
[49 nt withheld, positions 5782-5830]
CCTTTGACGTTGGAGTCCACGTTCTTT
[37 nt withheld, positions 5858-5894]
ACCCTATCTCGGTCTATTCTTTTGATTTATAAGGGATTTTGCCGATTTCGGCCTATTGGTTAAAAAATGA
GCTGATTTAACAAAAATTTAACGCGAATTAATTCTGTGGAATGTGTGTCAGTTAGGGTGTGGAAAGTCCC
CAGGCTCCCCAGCAGGCAGAAGTATGCAAAGCATGCATCTCAATTAGTCAGCAACCAGGTGTGGAAAGTC
CCCAGGCTCCCCAGCAGGCAGAAGTATGCAAAGCATGCATCTCAATTAGTCAGCAACCATAGTCCCGCCC
CTAACTCCGCCCATCCCGCCCCTAACTCCGCCCAGTTCCGCCCATTCTCCGCCCCATGGCTGACTAATTT
TTTTTATTTATGCAGAGGCCGAGGCCGCCTCTGCCTCTGAGCTATTCCAGAAGTAGTGAGGAGGCTTTTT
TGGAGGCCTAGGCTTTTGCAAAAAGCTCCCGGGAGCTTGTATATCCATTTTCGGATCTGATCAGCACGTG
TTGACAATTAATCATCGGCATAGTATATCGGCATAGTATAATACGACAAGGTGAGGAACTAAACCATGGC
CAAGTTGACCAGTGCCGTTCCGGTGCTCACCGCGCGCGACGTCGCCGGAGCGGTCGAGTTCTGGACCGAC
CGGCTCGGGTTCTCCCGGGACTTCGTGGAGGACGACTTCGCCGGTGTGGTCCGGGACGACGTGACCCTGT
TCATCAGCGCGGTCCAGGACCAGGTGGTGCCGGACAACACCCTGGCCTGGGTGTGGGTGCGCGGCCTGGA
CGAGCTGTACGCCGAGTGGTCGGAGGTCGTGTCCACGAACTTCCGGGACGCCTCCGGGCCGGCCATGACC
GAGATCGGCGAGCAGCCGTGGGGGCGGGAGTTCGCCCTGCGCGACCCGGCCGGCAACTGCGTGCACTTCG
TGGCCGAGGAGCAGGACTGACACGTGCTACGAGATTTCGATTCCACCGCCGCCTTCTATGAAAGGTTGGG
CTTCGGAATCGTTTTCCGGGACGCCGGCTGGATGATCCTCCAGCGCGGGGATCTCATGCTGGAGTTCTTC
GCCCACCCCAACTTGTTTATTGCAGCTTATAATGGTTACAAATAAAGCAATAGCATCACAAATTTCACAA
ATAAAGCATTTTTTTCACTGCATTCTAGTTGTGGTTTGTCCAAACTCATCAATGTATCTTATCATGTCTG
TATACCGTCGACCTCTAGCTAGAGCTTGGCGTAATCATGGTCATAGCTGTTTCCTGTGTGAAATTGTTAT
CCGCTCACAATTCCACACAACATACGAGCCGGAAGCATAAAGTGTAAAGCCTGGGGTGCCTAATGAGTGA
GCTAACTCACATTAATTGCGTTGCGCTCACTGCCCGCTTTCCAGTCGGGAAACCTGTCGTGCCAGCTGCA
TTAATGAATCGGCCAACGCGCGGGGAGAGGCGGTTTGCGTATTGGGCGCTCTTCCGCTTCCTCGCTCACT
GACTCGCTGCGCTCGGTCGTTCGGCTGCGGCGAGCGGTATCAGCTCACTCAAAGGCGGTAATACGGTTAT
CCACAGAATCAGGGGATAACGCAGGAAAGAACATGTGAGCAAAAGGCCAGCAAAAGGCCAGGAACCGTAA
AAAGGCCGCGTTGCTGGCGTTTTTCCATAGGCTCCGCCCCCCTGACGAGCATCACAAAAATCGACGCTCA
AGTCAGAGGTGGCGAAACCCGACAGGACTATAAAGATACCAGGCGTTTCCCCCTGGAAGCTCCCTCGTGC
GCTCTCCTGTTCCGACCCTGCCGCTTACCGGATACCTGTCCGCCTTTCTCCCTTCGGGAAGCGTGGCGCT
TTCTCATAGCTCACGCTGTAGGTATCTCAGTTCGGTGTAGGTCGTTCGCTCCAAGCTGGGCTGTGTGCAC
GAACCCCCCGTTCAGCCCGACCGCTGCGCCTTATCCGGTAACTATCGTCTTGAGTCCAACCCGGTAAGAC
ACGACTTATCGCCACTGGCAGCAGCCACTGGTAACAGGATTAGCAGAGCGAGGTATGTAGGCGGTGCTAC
AGAGTTCTTGAAGTGGTGGCCTAACTACGGCTACACTAGAAGAACAGTATTTGGTATCTGCGCTCTGCTG
AAGCCAGTTACCTTCGGAAAAAGAGTTGGTAGCTCTTGATCCGGCAAACAAACCACCGCTGGTAGCGGTG
GTTTTTTTGTTTGCAAGCAGCAGATTACGCGCAGAAAAAAAGGATCTCAAGAAGATCCTTTGATCTTTTC
TACGGGGTCTGACGCTCAGTGGAACGAAAACTCACGTTAAGGGATTTTGGTCATGAGATTATCAAAAAGG
ATCTTCACCTAGATCCTTTTAAATTAAAAATGAAGTTTTAAATCAATCTAAAGTATATATGAGTAAACTT
GGTCTGACAGTTACCAATGCTTAATCAGTGAGGCACCTATCTCAGCGATCTGTCTATTTCGTTCATCCAT
AGTTGCCTGACTCCCCGTCGTGTAGATAACTACGATACGGGAGGGCTTACCATCTGGCCCCAGTGCTGCA
ATGATACCGCGAGACCCACGCTCACCGGCTCCAGATTTATCAGCAATAAACCAGCCAGCCGGAAGGGCCG
AGCGCAGAAGTGGTCCTGCAACTTTATCCGCCTCCATCCAGTCTATTAATTGTTGCCGGGAAGCTAGAGT
AAGTAGTTCGCCAGTTAATAGTTTGCGCAACGTTGTTGCCATTGCTACAGGCATCGTGGTGTCACGCTCG
TCGTTTGGTATGGCTTCATTCAGCTCCGGTTCCCAACGATCAAGGCGAGTTACATGATCCCCCATGTTGT
GCAAAAAAGCGGTTAGCTCCTTCGGTCCTCCGATCGTTGTCAGAAGTAAGTTGGCCGCAGTGTTATCACT
CATGGTTATGGCAGCACTGCATAATTCTCTTACTGTCATGCCATCCGTAAGATGCTTTTCTGTGACTGGT
GAGTACTCAACCAAGTCATTCTGAGAATAGTGTATGCGGCGACCGAGTTGCTCTTGCCCGGCGTCAATAC
GGGATAATACCGCGCCACATAGCAGAACTTTAAAAGTGCTCATCATTGGAAAACGTTCTTCGGGGCGAAA
ACTCTCAAGGATCTTACCGCTGTTGAGATCCAGTTCGATGTAACCCACTCGTGCACCCAACTGATCTTCA
GCATCTTTTACTTTCACCAGCGTTTCTGGGTGAGCAAAAACAGGAAGGCAAAATGCCGCAAAAAAGGGAA
TAAGGGCGACACGGAAATGTTGAATACTCATACTCTTCCTTTTTCAATATTATTGAAGCATTTATCAGGG
TTATTGTCTCATGAGCGGATACATATTTGAATGTATTTAGAAAAATAAACAAATAGGGGTTCCGCGCACA
TTTCCCCGAAAAGTGCCACCTGACGTCGACGGATCGGGAGATCTCCCGATCCCCTATGGTGCACTCTCAG
TACAATCTGCTCTGATGCCGCATAGTTAAGCCAGTATCTGCTCCCTGCTTGTGTGTTGGAGGTCGCTGAG
TAGTGCGCGAGCAAAATTTAAGCTACAACAAGGCAAGGCTTGACCGACAATTGCATGAAGAATCTGCTTA
GGGTTAGGCGTTTTGCGCTGCTTCG
